Addgene plasmid #114598: pBEAST-pBen-sfGFP
Purpose: "Output expression of sfGFP under the activation of BenR transcription factor for cell-free expression"
Depositing lab: Jerome Bonnet. Depositing organization: CNRS UMR 5048, INSERM U1054, Centre de Biochimie Structurale. Publication: Plug-and-play metabolic transducers expand the chemical detection space of cell-free biosensors. Voyvodic PL, Pandi A, Koch M, Conejero I, Valjent E, Courtet P, Renard E, Faulon JL, Bonnet J. Nat Commun. 2019 Apr 12;10(1):1697. doi: 10.1038/s41467-019-09722-9. PubMed 30979906.
Backbone
  Vector backbone: pBEST-OR2-OR1-Pr-UTR1-deGFP-T500
  Modifications to backbone: Two 40bp spacers were added to the each end of the insert to facilitate Gibson assembly cloning into more complex constructs. Upstream and downstream terminators (B0014 and B0015, respectively) we also added, each flanked by two 40bp spacers. The OR2-OR1-Pr promoter and UTR were replaced by the BenR-activated PBen and its native RBS, and deGFP was replaced by sfGFP.
  Vector type: Synthetic Biology ; Cell-Free Protein Synthesis
Growth in bacteria
  Bacterial resistance: Ampicillin, 100 μg/mL
  Growth temperature: 37°C
  Growth strain: DH5alpha
  Copy number: High Copy
Gene/Insert
  Gene/Insert name: sfGFP
  Species: Synthetic
  Insert size (bp): 720
  Promoter: PBen
  Cloning method: Gibson Cloning
  Sequencing primers: 5′ ATGCTGAGCTAACACCGTGC; 3′ GGCACCTGTCCTACGAGTTG
Terms and licenses: Academic/Nonprofit Terms; Industry Terms: Not Available to Industry
How to cite: pBEAST-pBen-sfGFP was a gift from Jerome Bonnet (Addgene plasmid # 114598 ; http://n2t.net/addgene:114598 ; RRID:Addgene_114598)
