[The description below was written by a language model from this plasmid's Addgene catalogue record and pLannotate feature annotations shown in this document.]
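Description:
pBEAST-pBen-sfGFP is a 3.8 kb synthetic-biology reporter plasmid built for cell-free protein synthesis. It is derived from the pBEST-OR2-OR1-Pr-UTR1-deGFP-T500 backbone. It is propagated in E. coli as a high-copy plasmid through a ColE1/pUC-type origin of replication and selected with ampicillin via the β-lactamase gene driven by its own bla promoter. The annotation also picks up short fragments of a tetracycline resistance gene and of the phage lambda O protein. These appear to be non-functional remnants of the backbone rather than working parts.

The payload is a roughly 720 bp superfolder GFP coding sequence, a robustly folding GFP variant, which replaces the original deGFP. The backbone's OR2-OR1-Pr promoter and UTR were replaced with PBen, a promoter activated by the BenR transcription factor, together with its native ribosome binding site. PBen itself is not picked up in the automated feature table, but it presumably lies in the unannotated region just upstream of the sfGFP reading frame. According to the record, the cassette is insulated by an upstream terminator (B0014) and a downstream terminator (B0015). This fits the annotated T7Te terminator before the cassette and the rrnB T1 plus T7Te terminators after it. Forty-base-pair spacers flank the insert and the terminators so that the module can be moved by Gibson assembly into more complex constructs.

The plasmid encodes only the output module and does not carry BenR, so the activator must be supplied separately. In a cell-free reaction containing BenR, fluorescence reports activation of PBen. This makes the plasmid the readout component of modular cell-free biosensors that couple metabolic transducers to transcription factor-based detection.
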