Features (pLannotate 1.2.2; 9 found; start..end, strand, type, name):
    148..175     +  terminator     T7Te terminator: phage T7 early transcription terminator
    428..1141    +  CDS            superfolder GFP: GFP variant that folds robustly even when fused to poorly folded proteins (Pédelacq et al., 2006)
   1249..1320    +  terminator     rrnB T1 terminator: transcription terminator T1 from the E. coli rrnB gene
   1336..1363    +  terminator     T7Te terminator: phage T7 early transcription terminator
   1450..1581    +  CDS            TcR (fragment): tetracycline efflux protein; tet; confers resistance to tetracycline
   1761..2349    -  rep_origin     ori: high-copy-number ColE1/pMB1/pBR322/pUC origin of replication
   2520..3380    -  CDS            AmpR: β-lactamase; bla; confers resistance to ampicillin, carbenicillin, and related antibiotics
   3381..3485    -  promoter       AmpR promoter: bla
   3587..60      +  CDS            O (fragment) (across the origin): VRPO_LAMBD - Protein inferred from homology: Swiss-Prot protein existence level 3. Necessary for the bidirectional replication of DNA. It interacts with the ori (origin of replication) region of the genome during the initiation of replication. From Escherichia phage lambda (Bacteriophage lambda).
>Addgene plasmid #114598 | pBEAST-pBen-sfGFP | addgene full sequence | sequence record 225515 | Addgene NGS Result
CGCCTGATGCGTGAACGTGACGGACGTAACCACCGCGACATGTGTGTGCTGTTCCGCTGGCTCGGATACC
CTTACTCTGTTGAAAACGAATAGATAGGTTAAGGAACGGTTATTTCTGCGTAGATCTATCTTACACAGCA
TCACACTGGCTCACCTTCGGGTGGGCCTTTCTGCGTTTATATACTAGAGAGAGAATATAAAAAGCCAGAT
TATTAATCCGGCTTTTTTATTATTTAGGCAACTGAAACGATTCGGATCCTGTATTACTATTCTTAGGACT
GTTCGAAGCATTGCCATTTTCTGAAGTTACCGAAAAAGTACCGAACATCCGTAAATCTGGATAACGTTCT
GCACAATCCGGATAGCCCCCCGCCAGCCGTCTCCCTAACCTGACCAGGTCTAAACAATAACAAGGGAGAG
TCTGGCCATGCGTAAAGGCGAAGAGCTGTTCACTGGTGTCGTCCCTATTCTGGTGGAACTGGATGGTGAT
GTCAACGGTCATAAGTTTTCCGTGCGTGGCGAGGGTGAAGGTGACGCAACTAATGGTAAACTGACGCTGA
AGTTCATCTGTACTACTGGTAAACTGCCGGTACCTTGGCCGACTCTGGTAACGACGCTGACTTATGGTGT
TCAGTGCTTTGCTCGTTATCCGGACCATATGAAGCAGCATGACTTCTTCAAGTCCGCCATGCCGGAAGGC
TATGTGCAGGAACGCACGATTTCCTTTAAGGATGACGGCACGTACAAAACGCGTGCGGAAGTGAAATTTG
AAGGCGATACCCTGGTAAACCGCATTGAGCTGAAAGGCATTGACTTTAAAGAAGACGGCAATATCCTGGG
CCATAAGCTGGAATACAATTTTAACAGCCACAATGTTTACATCACCGCCGATAAACAAAAAAATGGCATT
AAAGCGAATTTTAAAATTCGCCACAACGTGGAGGATGGCAGCGTGCAGCTGGCTGATCACTACCAGCAAA
ACACTCCAATCGGTGATGGTCCTGTTCTGCTGCCAGACAATCACTATCTGAGCACGCAAAGCGTTCTGTC
TAAAGATCCGAACGAGAAACGCGATCATATGGTTCTGCTGGAGTTCGTAACCGCAGCGGGCATCACGCAT
GGTATGGATGAACTGTACAAATGATGATAAGCTTACTTTATCTGAGAATAGTCAATCTTCGGAAATCCCA
GGTGGCATGCTAAAAGTCTCGTAAAGCGTTCTATCAATAACCCGTTGGTGCCAGGCATCAAATAAAACGA
AAGGCTCAGTCGAAAGACTGGGCCTTTCGTTTTATCTGTTGTTTGTCGGTGAACGCTCTCTACTAGAGTC
ACACTGGCTCACCTTCGGGTGGGCCTTTCTGCGTTTATACCGTCTCAGAATCGGCCGTGAACAATAAAAT
AGTTTCGGTATTATTGACCACTTCCGAGTAGAATCGTGCTTCAGTAAGAGTCGACCGATGCCCTTGAGAG
CCTTCAACCCAGTCAGCTCCTTCCGGTGGGCGCGGGGCATGACTATCGTCGCCGCACTTATGACTGTCTT
CTTTATCATGCAACTCGTAGGACAGGTGCCGGCAGCGCTCTTCCGCTTCCTCGCTCACTGACTCGCTGCG
CTCGGTCGTTCGGCTGCGGCGAGCGGTATCAGCTCACTCAAAGGCGGTAATACGGTTATCCACAGAATCA
GGGGATAACGCAGGAAAGAACATGTGAGCAAAAGGCCAGCAAAAGGCCAGGAACCGTAAAAAGGCCGCGT
TGCTGGCGTTTTTCCATAGGCTCCGCCCCCCTGACGAGCATCACAAAAATCGACGCTCAAGTCAGAGGTG
GCGAAACCCGACAGGACTATAAAGATACCAGGCGTTTCCCCCTGGAAGCTCCCTCGTGCGCTCTCCTGTT
CCGACCCTGCCGCTTACCGGATACCTGTCCGCCTTTCTCCCTTCGGGAAGCGTGGCGCTTTCTCATAGCT
CACGCTGTAGGTATCTCAGTTCGGTGTAGGTCGTTCGCTCCAAGCTGGGCTGTGTGCACGAACCCCCCGT
TCAGCCCGACCGCTGCGCCTTATCCGGTAACTATCGTCTTGAGTCCAACCCGGTAAGACACGACTTATCG
CCACTGGCAGCAGCCACTGGTAACAGGATTAGCAGAGCGAGGTATGTAGGCGGTGCTACAGAGTTCTTGA
AGTGGTGGCCTAACTACGGCTACACTAGAAGAACAGTATTTGGTATCTGCGCTCTGCTGAAGCCAGTTAC
CTTCGGAAAAAGAGTTGGTAGCTCTTGATCCGGCAAACAAACCACCGCTGGTAGCGGTGGTTTTTTTGTT
TGCAAGCAGCAGATTACGCGCAGAAAAAAAGGATCTCAAGAAGATCCTTTGATCTTTTCTACGGGGTCTG
ACGCTCAGTGGAACGAAAACTCACGTTAAGGGATTTTGGTCATGAGATTATCAAAAAGGATCTTCACCTA
GATCCTTTTAAATTAAAAATGAAGTTTTAAATCAATCTAAAGTATATATGAGTAAACTTGGTCTGACAGT
TACCAATGCTTAATCAGTGAGGCACCTATCTCAGCGATCTGTCTATTTCGTTCATCCATAGTTGCCTGAC
TCCCCGTCGTGTAGATAACTACGATACGGGAGGGCTTACCATCTGGCCCCAGTGCTGCAATGATACCGCG
AGACCCACGCTCACCGGCTCCAGATTTATCAGCAATAAACCAGCCAGCCGGAAGGGCCGAGCGCAGAAGT
GGTCCTGCAACTTTATCCGCCTCCATCCAGTCTATTAATTGTTGCCGGGAAGCTAGAGTAAGTAGTTCGC
CAGTTAATAGTTTGCGCAACGTTGTTGCCATTGCTACAGGCATCGTGGTGTCACGCTCGTCGTTTGGTAT
GGCTTCATTCAGCTCCGGTTCCCAACGATCAAGGCGAGTTACATGATCCCCCATGTTGTGCAAAAAAGCG
GTTAGCTCCTTCGGTCCTCCGATCGTTGTCAGAAGTAAGTTGGCCGCAGTGTTATCACTCATGGTTATGG
CAGCACTGCATAATTCTCTTACTGTCATGCCATCCGTAAGATGCTTTTCTGTGACTGGTGAGTACTCAAC
CAAGTCATTCTGAGAATAGTGTATGCGGCGACCGAGTTGCTCTTGCCCGGCGTCAACACGGGATAATACC
GCGCCACATAGCAGAACTTTAAAAGTGCTCATCATTGGAAAACGTTCTTCGGGGCGAAAACTCTCAAGGA
TCTTACCGCTGTTGAGATCCAGTTCGATGTAACCCACTCGTGCACCCAACTGATCTTCAGCATCTTTTAC
TTTCACCAGCGTTTCTGGGTGAGCAAAAACAGGAAGGCAAAATGCCGCAAAAAAGGGAATAAGGGCGACA
CGGAAATGTTGAATACTCATACTCTTCCTTTTTCAATATTATTGAAGCATTTATCAGGGTTATTGTCTCA
TGAGCGGATACATATTTGAATGTATTTAGAAAAATAAACAAATAGGGGTTCCGCGCACATTTCCCCGAAA
AGTGCCACCTGACGTCTAAGAAACCATTATTATCATGACATTAACCTATAAAAATAGGCGTATCACGAGG
CCCTTTCGTCTTCAAGAATTCTGGCGAATCCTCTGACCAGCCAGAAAACGACCTTTCTGTGGTGAAACCG
GATGCTGCAATTCAGAGCGCCAGCAAGTGGGGGACAGCAGAAGACCTGACCGCCGCAGAGTGGATGTTTG
ACATGGTGAAGACTATCGCACCATCAGCCAGAAAACCGAATTTTGCTGGGTGGGCTAACGATATC
